Addgene plasmid #192866: pLVX-hMIGA2-DsRed
Purpose: Express codon-optimized human MIGA2 full length with a C-terminal DsRed tag in mammalian cells
Depositing lab: Karin Reinisch. Publication: Mitoguardin-2-mediated lipid transfer preserves mitochondrial morphology and lipid droplet formation. Hong Z, Adlakha J, Wan N, Guinn E, Giska F, Gupta K, Melia TJ, Reinisch KM. J Cell Biol. 2022 Dec 5;221(12):e202207022. doi: 10.1083/jcb.202207022. Epub 2022 Oct 25. PubMed 36282247.
Backbone
  Vector backbone: pLVX
  Total vector size (bp): 10524
  Vector type: Mammalian Expression
Growth in bacteria
  Bacterial resistance: Ampicillin, 100 μg/mL
  Growth temperature: 37°C
  Growth strain: DH5alpha
  Copy number: High Copy
Gene/Insert
  Gene/Insert name: Codon-optimized human Mitoguardin 2 (alt name: MIGA2 (C9orf54, FAM73B))
  Species: H. sapiens (human)
  Insert size (bp): 1779
  Entrez Gene: MIGA2 (a.k.a. C9orf54, FAM73B)
  Promoter: CMV
  Tag / fusion protein: DsRed (C terminal on insert)
  Cloning method: Gibson Cloning
  Sequencing primers: 5′ cgagctcaagcttcgATGGCGTTTCGTCGTGCG; 3′ gttgtccatTTGCAGCTCGCCCAGCGG
Terms and licenses: Academic/Nonprofit Terms; Industry Terms: Not Available to Industry
How to cite: pLVX-hMIGA2-DsRed was a gift from Karin Reinisch (Addgene plasmid # 192866 ; http://n2t.net/addgene:192866 ; RRID:Addgene_192866)
