[The description below was written by a language model from this plasmid's Addgene catalogue record and pLannotate feature annotations shown in this document.]
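Description:
pLVX-hMIGA2-DsRed is an HIV-1-derived lentiviral expression plasmid built on the pLVX backbone and catalogued as a mammalian expression vector of about 10.5 kb (the sequenced record is slightly shorter than the listed size). It is maintained in E. coli through a high-copy ColE1/pUC-type origin and an ampicillin resistance gene. Remnants of a lac promoter/operator region and an SV40 polyadenylation signal lie in the bacterial backbone.

The viral portion is bounded by two HIV-1 LTR annotations, each preceded by sequence matching nef. This pattern suggests that U3-containing LTRs are present, although the annotation tool labels both as truncated 5' LTRs. Between the LTRs are the Ψ packaging signal with an adjoining gag fragment, the Rev response element for Rev-dependent nuclear export of the genomic RNA, and the cPPT/CTS, which aids nuclear import of the reverse-transcribed genome. These elements allow the transcript to be packaged into lentiviral particles when helper functions are supplied in trans.

The payload is driven by the CMV immediate early enhancer and promoter. It is a codon-optimized full-length human MIGA2 (mitoguardin 2, also called FAM73B or C9orf54) coding sequence of 1,779 bp, inserted by Gibson assembly. MIGA2 is followed directly by a monomeric DsRed variant (annotated as DsRed.M1), giving a C-terminal red fluorescent fusion. Downstream, a mouse PGK promoter drives puromycin N-acetyltransferase for selection of transfected or transduced cells, and a WPRE enhances transcript stability and expression.

The construct is intended to express fluorescently tagged MIGA2 in mammalian cells. It was deposited with work on MIGA2-mediated lipid transfer, mitochondrial morphology and lipid droplet formation.
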