Features (pLannotate 1.2.2; 25 found; start..end, strand, type, name):
     23..352     +  CDS            nef (fragment): NEF_HV1BR - Experimental evidence at protein level: Swiss-Prot protein existence level 1. Extracellular Nef protein targets CD4(+) T-lymphocytes for apoptosis by interacting with CXCR4 surface receptors (PubMed:14990729). From Human immunodeficiency virus type 1 group M subtype B (isolate BRU/LAI) (HIV-1).
    400..657     +  LTR            5' LTR (truncated): truncated 5' long terminal repeat (LTR) from HIV-1
    704..829     +  misc_feature   HIV-1 Ψ: packaging signal of human immunodeficiency virus type 1
    813..1151    +  CDS            HIV-1 gag (fragment): gag protein from human immunodeficiency virus 1; gag
   1326..1559    +  misc_feature   RRE: The Rev response element (RRE) of HIV-1 allows for Rev-dependent mRNA export from the nucleus to the cytoplasm.
   1936..2036    +  CDS            Rev (fragment): human immunodeficiency virus 1 (HIV-1) Rev protein; rev; enhances nuclear export of unspliced and incompletely spliced viral mRNAs
   2051..2166    +  misc_feature   cPPT/CTS: central polypurine tract and central termination sequence of HIV-1 (lacking the first T)
   2224..2527    +  enhancer       CMV enhancer: human cytomegalovirus immediate early enhancer
   2528..2731    +  promoter       CMV promoter: human cytomegalovirus (CMV) immediate early promoter
   2816..2855    +  misc_feature   MCS (fragment): multiple cloning site
   2855..4633    +  CDS            MIGA2: MIGA2_HUMAN - Also known as C9orf54 From Homo sapiens (Human).
   4634..5308    +  CDS            DsRed.M1: DsRed.M1 is a basic (constitutively fluorescent) red fluorescent protein published in 2007, derived from Discosoma sp..
   5335..5834    +  promoter       PGK promoter: mouse phosphoglycerate kinase 1 promoter
   5855..6454    +  CDS            PuroR: puromycin N-acetyltransferase; pac from Streptomyces alboniger; confers resistance to puromycin
   6468..7056    +  misc_feature   WPRE: woodchuck hepatitis virus posttranscriptional regulatory element
   7073..7591    +  CDS            nef (fragment): NEF_HV1BR - Experimental evidence at protein level: Swiss-Prot protein existence level 1. Extracellular Nef protein targets CD4(+) T-lymphocytes for apoptosis by interacting with CXCR4 surface receptors (PubMed:14990729). From Human immunodeficiency virus type 1 group M subtype B (isolate BRU/LAI) (HIV-1).
   7639..7896    +  LTR            5' LTR (truncated): truncated 5' long terminal repeat (LTR) from HIV-1
   8049..8065    -  protein_bind   lac operator: The lac repressor binds to the lac operator to inhibit transcription in E. coli. This inhibition can be relieved by adding lactose or isopropyl-β-D-thiogalactopyranoside (IPTG). lac repressor encoded by lacI
   8073..8103    -  promoter       lac promoter: promoter for the E. coli lac operon
   8118..8139    -  protein_bind   CAP binding site: CAP binding activates transcription in the presence of cAMP. E. coli catabolite activator protein
   8152..8244    -  CDS            lacI (fragment): lac repressor; lacI; The lac repressor binds to the lac operator to inhibit transcription in E. coli. This inhibition can be relieved by adding lactose or isopropyl-β-D-thiogalactopyranoside (IPTG).
   8427..9015    -  rep_origin     ori: high-copy-number ColE1/pMB1/pBR322/pUC origin of replication
   9186..10046   -  CDS            AmpR: β-lactamase; bla; confers resistance to ampicillin, carbenicillin, and related antibiotics
  10047..10151   -  promoter       AmpR promoter: bla
  10199..10333   +  polyA_signal   SV40 poly(A) signal: SV40 polyadenylation signal
>Addgene plasmid #192866 | pLVX-hMIGA2-DsRed | addgene full sequence | sequence record 379959 | Addgene NGS Result
ATATGTACTACAAACTTAGTAGTTGGAAGGGCTAATTCACTCCCAAAGAAGACAAGATATCCTTGATCTG
TGGATCTACCACACACAAGGCTACTTCCCTGATTAGCAGAACTACACACCAGGGCCAGGGGTCAGATATC
CACTGACCTTTGGATGGTGCTACAAGCTAGTACCAGTTGAGCCAGATAAGGTAGAAGAGGCCAATAAAGG
AGAGAACACCAGCTTGTTACACCCTGTGAGCCTGCATGGGATGGATGACCCGGAGAGAGAAGTGTTAGAG
TGGAGGTTTGACAGCCGCCTAGCATTTCATCACGTGGCCCGAGAGCTGCATCCGGAGTACTTCAAGAACT
GCTGATATCGAGCTTGCTACAAGGGACTTTCCGCTGGGGACTTTCCAGGGAGGCGTGGCCTGGGCGGGAC
TGGGGAGTGGCGAGCCCTCAGATCCTGCATATAAGCAGCTGCTTTTTGCCTGTACTGGGTCTCTCTGGTT
AGACCAGATCTGAGCCTGGGAGCTCTCTGGCTAACTAGGGAACCCACTGCTTAAGCCTCAATAAAGCTTG
CCTTGAGTGCTTCAAGTAGTGTGTGCCCGTCTGTTGTGTGACTCTGGTAACTAGAGATCCCTCAGACCCT
TTTAGTCAGTGTGGAAAATCTCTAGCAGTGGCGCCCGAACAGGGACTTGAAAGCGAAAGGGAAACCAGAG
GAGCTCTCTCGACGCAGGACTCGGCTTGCTGAAGCGCGCACGGCAAGAGGCGAGGGGCGGCGACTGGTGA
GTACGCCAAAAATTTTGACTAGCGGAGGCTAGAAGGAGAGAGATGGGTGCGAGAGCGTCAGTATTAAGCG
GGGGAGAATTAGATCGCGATGGGAAAAAATTCGGTTAAGGCCAGGGGGAAAGAAAAAATATAAATTAAAA
CATATAGTATGGGCAAGCAGGGAGCTAGAACGATTCGCAGTTAATCCTGGCCTGTTAGAAACATCAGAAG
GCTGTAGACAAATACTGGGACAGCTACAACCATCCCTTCAGACAGGATCAGAAGAACTTAGATCATTATA
TAATACAGTAGCAACCCTCTATTGTGTGCATCAAAGGATAGAGATAAAAGACACCAAGGAAGCTTTAGAC
AAGATAGAGGAAGAGCAAAACAAAAGTAAGACCACCGCACAGCAAGCGGCCGGCCGCTGATCTTCAGACC
TGGAGGAGGAGATATGAGGGACAATTGGAGAAGTGAATTATATAAATATAAAGTAGTAAAAATTGAACCA
TTAGGAGTAGCACCCACCAAGGCAAAGAGAAGAGTGGTGCAGAGAGAAAAAAGAGCAGTGGGAATAGGAG
CTTTGTTCCTTGGGTTCTTGGGAGCAGCAGGAAGCACTATGGGCGCAGCGTCAATGACGCTGACGGTACA
GGCCAGACAATTATTGTCTGGTATAGTGCAGCAGCAGAACAATTTGCTGAGGGCTATTGAGGCGCAACAG
CATCTGTTGCAACTCACAGTCTGGGGCATCAAGCAGCTCCAGGCAAGAATCCTGGCTGTGGAAAGATACC
TAAAGGATCAACAGCTCCTGGGGATTTGGGGTTGCTCTGGAAAACTCATTTGCACCACTGCTGTGCCTTG
GAATGCTAGTTGGAGTAATAAATCTCTGGAACAGATTTGGAATCACACGACCTGGATGGAGTGGGACAGA
GAAATTAACAATTACACAAGCTTAATACACTCCTTAATTGAAGAATCGCAAAACCAGCAAGAAAAGAATG
AACAAGAATTATTGGAATTAGATAAATGGGCAAGTTTGTGGAATTGGTTTAACATAACAAATTGGCTGTG
GTATATAAAATTATTCATAATGATAGTAGGAGGCTTGGTAGGTTTAAGAATAGTTTTTGCTGTACTTTCT
ATAGTGAATAGAGTTAGGCAGGGATATTCACCATTATCGTTTCAGACCCACCTCCCAACCCCGAGGGGAC
CCGACAGGCCCGAAGGAATAGAAGAAGAAGGTGGAGAGAGAGACAGAGACAGATCCATTCGATTAGTGAA
CGGATCTCGACGGTATCGCCTTTAAAAGAAAAGGGGGGATTGGGGGGTACAGTGCAGGGGAAAGAATAGT
AGACATAATAGCAACAGACATACAAACTAAAGAATTACAAAAACAAATTACAAAAATTCAAAATTTTCGG
GTTTATTACAGGGACAGCAGAGATCCAGTTTATCGATAAGCTTGGGAGTTCCGCGTTACATAACTTACGG
TAAATGGCCCGCCTGGCTGACCGCCCAACGACCCCCGCCCATTGACGTCAATAATGACGTATGTTCCCAT
AGTAACGCCAATAGGGACTTTCCATTGACGTCAATGGGTGGAGTATTTACGGTAAACTGCCCACTTGGCA
GTACATCAAGTGTATCATATGCCAAGTACGCCCCCTATTGACGTCAATGACGGTAAATGGCCCGCCTGGC
ATTATGCCCAGTACATGACCTTATGGGACTTTCCTACTTGGCAGTACATCTACGTATTAGTCATCGCTAT
TACCATGGTGATGCGGTTTTGGCAGTACATCAATGGGCGTGGATAGCGGTTTGACTCACGGGGATTTCCA
AGTCTCCACCCCATTGACGTCAATGGGAGTTTGTTTTGGCACCAAAATCAACGGGACTTTCCAAAATGTC
GTAACAACTCCGCCCCATTGACGCAAATGGGCGGTAGGCGTGTACGGTGGGAGGTCTATATAAGCAGAGC
TCGTTTAGTGAACCGTCAGATCGCCTGGAGACGCCATCCACGCTGTTTTGACCTCCATAGAAGACACCGA
CTCTACTAGAGGATCGCTAGCGCTACCGGACTCAGATCTCGAGCTCAAGCTTCGATGGCGTTTCGTCGTG
CGGAAGGCACCAGCATGATCCAGGCGCTGGCGATGACCGTGGCGGAGATTCCGGTTTTCCTGTACACCAC
CTTTGGTCAGAGCGCGTTTAGCCAACTGCGTCTGACCCCGGGCCTGCGTAAAGTGCTGTTCGCGACCGCG
CTGGGTACCGTTGCGCTGGCGCTGGCGGCGCACCAGCTGAAGCGTCGTCGTCGTCGTAAGAAGCAAGTGG
GCCCGGAAATGGGTGGCGAGCAACTGGGTACCGTTCCGCTGCCGATCCTGCTGGCGCGTAAAGTGCCGAG
CGTTAAGAAAGGCTATAGCAGCCGTCGTGTGCAAAGCCCGAGCAGCAAAAGCAACGACACCCTGAGCGGC
ATCAGCAGCATTGAACCGAGCAAGCACAGCGGTAGCAGCCACAGCGTGGCGAGCATGATGGCGGTTAACA
GCAGCAGCCCGACCGCGGCGTGCAGCGGCCTGTGGGATGCGCGTGGTATGGAGGAAAGCCTGACCACCAG
CGATGGCAACGCGGAAAGCCTGTACATGCAGGGTATGGAGCTGTTTGAGGAAGCGCTGCAGAAGTGGGAG
CAAGCGCTGAGCGTTGGTCAACGTGGCGACAGCGGTAGCACCCCGATGCCGCGTGATGGTCTGCGTAACC
CGGAAACCGCGAGCGAGCCGCTGAGCGAGCCGGAAAGCCAGCGTAAAGAGTTCGCGGAAAAGCTGGAGAG
CCTGCTGCACCGTGCGTATCACCTGCAAGAGGAATTCGGCAGCACCTTTCCGGCGGACAGCATGCTGCTG
GATCTGGAACGTACCCTGATGCTGCCGCTGACCGAGGGTAGCCTGCGTCTGCGTGCGGACGATGAAGACA
GCCTGACCAGCGAGGATAGCTTCTTTAGCGCGACCGAACTGTTCGAGAGCCTGCAGACCGGCGACTATCC
GATTCCGCTGAGCCGTCCGGCGGCGGCGTATGAGGAAGCGCTGCAACTGGTGAAAGAAGGCCGTGTTCCG
TGCCGTACCCTGCGTACCGAGCTGCTGGGTTGCTACAGCGACCAGGATTTTCTGGCGAAGCTGCACTGCG
TGCGTCAAGCGTTCGAAGGTCTGCTGGAGGATAAAAGCAACCAGCTGTTCTTTGGCAAAGTGGGTCGTCA
AATGGTTACCGGCCTGATGACCAAGGCGGAGAAGAGCCCGAAGGGTTTTCTGGAGAGCTACGAGGAAATG
CTGAGCTATGCGCTGCGTCCGGAAACCTGGGCGACCACCCGTCTGGAGCTGGAAGGTCGTGGCGTGGTTT
GCATGAGCTTCTTTGACATCGTTCTGGATTTTATTCTGATGGACGCGTTCGAAGATCTGGAGAACCCGCC
GGCGAGCGTGCTGGCGGTTCTGCGTAACCGTTGGCTGAGCGACAGCTTCAAAGAAACCGCGCTGGCGACC
GCGTGCTGGAGCGTGCTGAAGGCGAAACGTCGTCTGCTGATGGTTCCGGATGGTTTCATCAGCCACTTTT
ACAGCGTGAGCGAACACGTGAGCCCGGTTCTGGCGTTCGGCTTTCTGGGTCCGAAACCGCAGCTGGCGGA
AGTGTGCGCGTTCTTTAAGCACCAGATTGTTCAATACCTGCGTGACATGTTCGACCTGGATAACGTTCGT
TATACCAGCCTGCCGGCGCTGGCGGATGATATCCTGCAGCTGAGCCGTCGTCGTAGCGAGATTCTGCTGG
GTTATCTGGGTGTGCCGGCGGCGAGCAGCGCGGGCGTTAACGGTGCGCTGCCGCGTGAAAACGGTCCGCT
GGGCGAGCTGCAAATGGACAACACCGAGGACGTCATCAAGGAGTTCATGCAGTTCAAGGTGCGCATGGAG
GGCTCCGTGAACGGCCACTACTTCGAGATCGAGGGCGAGGGCGAGGGCAAGCCCTACGAGGGCACCCAGA
CCGCCAAGCTGCAGGTGACCAAGGGCGGCCCCCTGCCCTTCGCCTGGGACATCCTGTCCCCCCAGTTCCA
GTACGGCTCCAAGGCCTACGTGAAGCACCCCGCCGACATCCCCGACTACATGAAGCTGTCCTTCCCCGAG
GGCTTCACCTGGGAGCGCTCCATGAACTTCGAGGACGGCGGCGTGGTGGAGGTGCAGCAGGACTCCTCCC
TGCAGGACGGCACCTTCATCTACAAGGTGAAGTTCAAGGGCGTGAACTTCCCCGCCGACGGCCCCGTAAT
GCAGAAGAAGACTGCCGGCTGGGAGCCCTCCACCGAGAAGCTGTACCCCCAGGACGGCGTGCTGAAGGGC
GAGATCTCCCACGCCCTGAAGCTGAAGGACGGCGGCCACTACACCTGCGACTTCAAGACCGTGTACAAGG
CCAAGAAGCCCGTGCAGCTGCCCGGCAACCACTACGTGGACTCCAAGCTGGACATCACCAACCACAACGA
GGACTACACCGTGGTGGAGCAGTACGAGCACGCCGAGGCCCGCCACTCCGGCTCCCAGTAACCGCGACTC
TAGATAATTCTACCGGGTAGGGGAGGCGCTTTTCCCAAGGCAGTCTGGAGCATGCGCTTTAGCAGCCCCG
CTGGGCACTTGGCGCTACACAAGTGGCCTCTGGCCTCGCACACATTCCACATCCACCGGTAGGCGCCAAC
CGGCTCCGTTCTTTGGTGGCCCCTTCGCGCCACCTTCTACTCCTCCCCTAGTCAGGAAGTTCCCCCCCGC
CCCGCAGCTCGCGTCGTGCAGGACGTGACAAATGGAAGTAGCACGTCTCACTAGTCTCGTGCAGATGGAC
AGCACCGCTGAGCAATGGAAGCGGGTAGGCCTTTGGGGCAGCGGCCAATAGCAGCTTTGCTCCTTCGCTT
TCTGGGCTCAGAGGCTGGGAAGGGGTGGGTCCGGGGGCGGGCTCAGGGGCGGGCTCAGGGGCGGGGCGGG
CGCCCGAAGGTCCTCCGGAGGCCCGGCATTCTGCACGCTTCAAAAGCGCACGTCTGCCGCGCTGTTCTCC
TCTTCCTCATCTCCGGGCCTTTCGACCTGCAGCCCAAGCTTACCATGACCGAGTACAAGCCCACGGTGCG
CCTCGCCACCCGCGACGACGTCCCCAGGGCCGTACGCACCCTCGCCGCCGCGTTCGCCGACTACCCCGCC
ACGCGCCACACCGTCGATCCGGACCGCCACATCGAGCGGGTCACCGAGCTGCAAGAACTCTTCCTCACGC
GCGTCGGGCTCGACATCGGCAAGGTGTGGGTCGCGGACGACGGCGCCGCGGTGGCGGTCTGGACCACGCC
GGAGAGCGTCGAAGCGGGGGCGGTGTTCGCCGAGATCGGCCCGCGCATGGCCGAGTTGAGCGGTTCCCGG
CTGGCCGCGCAGCAACAGATGGAAGGCCTCCTGGCGCCGCACCGGCCCAAGGAGCCCGCGTGGTTCCTGG
CCACCGTCGGCGTCTCGCCCGACCACCAGGGCAAGGGTCTGGGCAGCGCCGTCGTGCTCCCCGGAGTGGA
GGCGGCCGAGCGCGCCGGGGTGCCCGCCTTCCTGGAGACCTCCGCGCCCCGCAACCTCCCCTTCTACGAG
CGGCTCGGCTTCACCGTCACCGCCGACGTCGAGGTGCCCGAAGGACCGCGCACCTGGTGCATGACCCGCA
AGCCCGGTGCCTGACCGCGTCTGGAACAATCAACCTCTGGATTACAAAATTTGTGAAAGATTGACTGGTA
TTCTTAACTATGTTGCTCCTTTTACGCTATGTGGATACGCTGCTTTAATGCCTTTGTATCATGCTATTGC
TTCCCGTATGGCTTTCATTTTCTCCTCCTTGTATAAATCCTGGTTGCTGTCTCTTTATGAGGAGTTGTGG
CCCGTTGTCAGGCAACGTGGCGTGGTGTGCACTGTGTTTGCTGACGCAACCCCCACTGGTTGGGGCATTG
CCACCACCTGTCAGCTCCTTTCCGGGACTTTCGCTTTCCCCCTCCCTATTGCCACGGCGGAACTCATCGC
CGCCTGCCTTGCCCGCTGCTGGACAGGGGCTCGGCTGTTGGGCACTGACAATTCCGTGGTGTTGTCGGGG
AAGCTGACGTCCTTTCCATGGCTGCTCGCCTGTGTTGCCACCTGGATTCTGCGCGGGACGTCCTTCTGCT
ACGTCCCTTCGGCCCTCAATCCAGCGGACCTTCCTTCCCGCGGCCTGCTGCCGGCTCTGCGGCCTCTTCC
GCGTCTTCGCCTTCGCCCTCAGACGAGTCGGATCTCCCTTTGGGCCGCCTCCCCGCCTGGAATTAATTCT
GCAGTCGAGACCTAGAAAAACATGGAGCAATCACAAGTAGCAATACAGCAGCTACCAATGCTGATTGTGC
CTGGCTAGAAGCACAAGAGGAGGAGGAGGTGGGTTTTCCAGTCACACCTCAGGTACCTTTAAGACCAATG
ACTTACAAGGCAGCTGTAGATCTTAGCCACTTTTTAAAAGAAAAGAGGGGACTGGAAGGGCTAATTCACT
CCCAACGAAGACAAGATATCCTTGATCTGTGGATCTACCACACACAAGGCTACTTCCCTGATTAGCAGAA
CTACACACCAGGGCCAGGGGTCAGATATCCACTGACCTTTGGATGGTGCTACAAGCTAGTACCAGTTGAG
CCAGATAAGGTAGAAGAGGCCAATAAAGGAGAGAACACCAGCTTGTTACACCCTGTGAGCCTGCATGGGA
TGGATGACCCGGAGAGAGAAGTGTTAGAGTGGAGGTTTGACAGCCGCCTAGCATTTCATCACGTGGCCCG
AGAGCTGCATCCGGAGTACTTCAAGAACTGCTGATATCGAGCTTGCTACAAGGGACTTTCCGCTGGGGAC
TTTCCAGGGAGGCGTGGCCTGGGCGGGACTGGGGAGTGGCGAGCCCTCAGATCCTGCATATAAGCAGCTG
CTTTTTGCCTGTACTGGGTCTCTCTGGTTAGACCAGATCTGAGCCTGGGAGCTCTCTGGCTAACTAGGGA
ACCCACTGCTTAAGCCTCAATAAAGCTTGCCTTGAGTGCTTCAAGTAGTGTGTGCCCGTCTGTTGTGTGA
CTCTGGTAACTAGAGATCCCTCAGACCCTTTTAGTCAGTGTGGAAAATCTCTAGCAGTAGTAGTTCATGT
CATCTTATTATTCAGTATTTATAACTTGCAAAGAAATGAATATCAGAGAGTGAGAGGCCTTGACATTGCT
AGCGTTTTACCGTCGACCTCTAGCTAGAGCTTGGCGTAATCATGGTCATAGCTGTTTCCTGTGTGAAATT
GTTATCCGCTCACAATTCCACACAACATACGAGCCGGAAGCATAAAGTGTAAAGCCTGGGGTGCCTAATG
AGTGAGCTAACTCACATTAATTGCGTTGCGCTCACTGCCCGCTTTCCAGTCGGGAAACCTGTCGTGCCAG
CTGCATTAATGAATCGGCCAACGCGCGGGGAGAGGCGGTTTGCGTATTGGGCGCTCTTCCGCTTCCTCGC
TCACTGACTCGCTGCGCTCGGTCGTTCGGCTGCGGCGAGCGGTATCAGCTCACTCAAAGGCGGTAATACG
GTTATCCACAGAATCAGGGGATAACGCAGGAAAGAACATGTGAGCAAAAGGCCAGCAAAAGGCCAGGAAC
CGTAAAAAGGCCGCGTTGCTGGCGTTTTTCCATAGGCTCCGCCCCCCTGACGAGCATCACAAAAATCGAC
GCTCAAGTCAGAGGTGGCGAAACCCGACAGGACTATAAAGATACCAGGCGTTTCCCCCTGGAAGCTCCCT
CGTGCGCTCTCCTGTTCCGACCCTGCCGCTTACCGGATACCTGTCCGCCTTTCTCCCTTCGGGAAGCGTG
GCGCTTTCTCATAGCTCACGCTGTAGGTATCTCAGTTCGGTGTAGGTCGTTCGCTCCAAGCTGGGCTGTG
TGCACGAACCCCCCGTTCAGCCCGACCGCTGCGCCTTATCCGGTAACTATCGTCTTGAGTCCAACCCGGT
AAGACACGACTTATCGCCACTGGCAGCAGCCACTGGTAACAGGATTAGCAGAGCGAGGTATGTAGGCGGT
GCTACAGAGTTCTTGAAGTGGTGGCCTAACTACGGCTACACTAGAAGAACAGTATTTGGTATCTGCGCTC
TGCTGAAGCCAGTTACCTTCGGAAAAAGAGTTGGTAGCTCTTGATCCGGCAAACAAACCACCGCTGGTAG
CGGTGGTTTTTTTGTTTGCAAGCAGCAGATTACGCGCAGAAAAAAAGGATCTCAAGAAGATCCTTTGATC
TTTTCTACGGGGTCTGACGCTCAGTGGAACGAAAACTCACGTTAAGGGATTTTGGTCATGAGATTATCAA
AAAGGATCTTCACCTAGATCCTTTTAAATTAAAAATGAAGTTTTAAATCAATCTAAAGTATATATGAGTA
AACTTGGTCTGACAGTTACCAATGCTTAATCAGTGAGGCACCTATCTCAGCGATCTGTCTATTTCGTTCA
TCCATAGTTGCCTGACTCCCCGTCGTGTAGATAACTACGATACGGGAGGGCTTACCATCTGGCCCCAGTG
CTGCAATGATACCGCGAGACCCACGCTCACCGGCTCCAGATTTATCAGCAATAAACCAGCCAGCCGGAAG
GGCCGAGCGCAGAAGTGGTCCTGCAACTTTATCCGCCTCCATCCAGTCTATTAATTGTTGCCGGGAAGCT
AGAGTAAGTAGTTCGCCAGTTAATAGTTTGCGCAACGTTGTTGCCATTGCTACAGGCATCGTGGTGTCAC
GCTCGTCGTTTGGTATGGCTTCATTCAGCTCCGGTTCCCAACGATCAAGGCGAGTTACATGATCCCCCAT
GTTGTGCAAAAAAGCGGTTAGCTCCTTCGGTCCTCCGATCGTTGTCAGAAGTAAGTTGGCCGCAGTGTTA
TCACTCATGGTTATGGCAGCACTGCATAATTCTCTTACTGTCATGCCATCCGTAAGATGCTTTTCTGTGA
CTGGTGAGTACTCAACCAAGTCATTCTGAGAATAGTGTATGCGGCGACCGAGTTGCTCTTGCCCGGCGTC
AATACGGGATAATACCGCGCCACATAGCAGAACTTTAAAAGTGCTCATCATTGGAAAACGTTCTTCGGGG
CGAAAACTCTCAAGGATCTTACCGCTGTTGAGATCCAGTTCGATGTAACCCACTCGTGCACCCAACTGAT
CTTCAGCATCTTTTACTTTCACCAGCGTTTCTGGGTGAGCAAAAACAGGAAGGCAAAATGCCGCAAAAAA
GGGAATAAGGGCGACACGGAAATGTTGAATACTCATACTCTTCCTTTTTCAATATTATTGAAGCATTTAT
CAGGGTTATTGTCTCATGAGCGGATACATATTTGAATGTATTTAGAAAAATAAACAAATAGGGGTTCCGC
GCACATTTCCCCGAAAAGTGCCACCTGACGTCGACGGATCGGGAGATCAACTTGTTTATTGCAGCTTATA
ATGGTTACAAATAAAGCAATAGCATCACAAATTTCACAAATAAAGCATTTTTTTCACTGCATTCTAGTTG
TGGTTTGTCCAAACTCATCAATGTATCTTATCATGTCTGGATCAACTGGATAACTCAAGCTAACCAAAAT
CATCCCAAACTTCCCACCCCATACCCTATTACCACTGCCAATTACCTGTGGTTTCATTTACTCTAAACCT
GTGATTCCTCTGAATTATTTTCATTTTAAAGAAATTGTATTTGTTAA
